>Addgene plasmid #33034 | pCMX-Gal4-TEAD1-Y406A | addgene partial sequence | sequence record 41221 | GAL4N-term
GAAAGGATGAGTGACTCTGCAGATAAGCCAATTGACAATGATGCAGAAGGGGTCTGGAGCCCCGACATCG
AGCAAAGCTTTCAGGAGGCCCTGGCTATCTATCCACCATGTGGGAGGAGGAAAATCATCTTATCAGACGA
AGGCAAAATGTATGGTAGGAATGAATTGATAGCCAGATACATCAAACTCAGGACAGGCAAGACGAGGACC
AGAAAACAGGTGTCTAGTCACATTCAGGTTCTTGCCAGAAGGAAATCTCGTGATTTTCATTCCAAGCTAA
AGGATCAGACTGCAAAGGATAAGGCCCTGCAGCACATGGCGGCCATGTCCTCAGCCCAGATCGTCTCGGC
CACTGCCATTCATAACAAGCTGGGGCTGCCTGGGATTCCACGCCCGACCTTCCCAGGGGCGCCGGGGTTC
TGGCCGGGAATGATTCAAACAGGGCAGCCAGGATCCTCACAAGACGTCAAGCCTTTTGTGCAGCAGGCCT
ACCCCATCCAGCCAGCGGTCACAGCCCCCATTCCAGGGTTTGAGCCTGCATCGGCCCCAGCTCCCTCAGT
CCCTGCCTGGCAAGGTCGCTCCATTGGCACAACCAAGCTTCGCCTGGTGGAATTTTCAGCTTTTCTCGAG
CAGCAGCGAGACCCAGACTCGTACAACAAACACCTCTTCGTGCACATTGGGCATGCCAACCATTCTTACA
GTGACCCATTGCTTGAATCAGTGGACATTCGTCAGATTTATGACAAATTTCCTGAAAAGAAAGGTGGCTT
AAAGGAACTGTTTGGAAAGGGCCCTCAAAATGCCTTCTTCCTCGTAAAATTCTGGGCTGATTTAAACTGC
AATATTCAAGATGATGCTGGGGCTTTTTATGGTGTAACCAGTCAGTACGAGAGTTCTGAA
