>Addgene plasmid #33034 | pCMX-Gal4-TEAD1-Y406A | addgene partial sequence | sequence record 42774 | SV40pA-R 5'-GAAATTTGTGATGCTATTGC-3'
CAGTTACACAACAATTGCATTCATTTTATGTTTCAGGTTCAGGGGGAGGTGTGGGAGGTTTTTTAAAGCA
AGTAAAACCTCTACAAATGTGGTATGGCTGATTATGATCTCTAGTCAAGGCACTATACATCAAATATTTT
TCCATAATTTTCTTGTATAGCAGTGCAGCTTTTTCCTTTGTGGTGTAAATAGCAAAGCAAGCAAGAGTTC
TATTACTAAACACAGCATGACTCAAAAAACTTAGCAATTCTGAAGGAAAGTCCTTGGGGTCTTCTACCTT
TCTCTTCTTTTTTGGAGGAGTAGAATGTTGAGAGTCAGCAGTAGCCTCATCATCACTAGATGGCATTTCT
TCTGAGCAAAACAGGTTTTCCTCATTAAAGGCATTCCACCACTGCTCCCATTCATCAGTTCCATAGGTTG
GAATCTAAAATACACAAACAATTAGAATCAGTAGTTTAACACATTATACACTTAAAAATTTTATATTTAC
CTTAGAGCTTTAAATCTCTGTAGGTAGTTTGTCCAATTATGTCACACCACAGAAGTAAGGTTCCTTCACA
AAGATCCTCTAGCTACCTAGCTAGCTGGCCAGGATCCTGATATCTGGTACCGTCGACTCAGTCCTTTACA
AGCCTGGCAATATGATGTTGTGCTCCGTGTTCACTATTTGAAACTTCAAACACACAGGCCATGCAGAGTA
GAGTTTCTTGTGTATCCCTGTTTGTTACCACCAATAAAATTGTGAAGTTTTCCAAAACACTG
