>Addgene plasmid #33034 | pCMX-Gal4-TEAD1-Y406A | addgene partial sequence | sequence record 44882 | hTEAD1-F (5' GATGATGCTGGGGCTTTTTA 3')
TTCCACCAAAGTTTGCTCCTTTGGGAAGCAAGTAGTAGAAAAAGTAGAGACGGAGTATGCAAGGTTTGAG
AATGGCCGATTTGTATACCGAATAAACCGCTCCCCAATGTGTGAATATATGATCAACTTCATCCACAAGC
TCAAACACTTACCAGAGAAATATATGATGAACAGTGTTTTGGAAAACTTCACAATTTTATTGGTGGTAAC
AAACAGGGATACACAAGAAACTCTACTCTGCATGGCCTGTGTGTTTGAAGTTTCAAATAGTGAACACGGA
GCACAACATCATATTGCCAGGCTTGTAAAGGACTGAGTCGACGGTACCAGATATCAGGATCCTGGCCAGC
TAGCTAGGTAGCTAGAGGATCTTTGTGAAGGAACCTTACTTCTGTGGTGTGACATAATTGGACAAACTAC
CTACAGAGATTTAAAGCTCTAAGGTAAATATAAAATTTTTAAGTGTATAATGTGTTAAACTACTGATTCT
AATTGTTTGTGTATTTTAGATTCCAACCTATGGAACTGATGAATGGGAGCAGTGGTGGAATGCCTTTAAT
GAGGAAAACCTGTTTTGCTCAGAAGAAATGCCATCTAGTGATGATGAGGCTACTGCTGACTCTCAACATT
CTACTCCTCCAAAAAAGAAGAGAAAGGTAGAAGACCCCAAGGACTTTCCTTCAGAATTGCTAAGTTTTTT
GAGTCATGCTGTGTTTAGTAATAGAACTCTTGCTTGCTTTGCTATTTACACCACAAAGGAAAAAGCTGCA
CTGCTATACAAGAAAATTATGGAAA
