[The description below was written by a language model from this plasmid's Addgene catalogue record.]
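Description:
pCMX-Gal4-TEAD1-Y406A is a mammalian expression plasmid built on the pCMX backbone (about 4.5 kb without insert). It is propagated in E. coli under ampicillin selection; the record lists the copy number as unknown and provides no feature table, so the origin of replication, the promoter and the polyadenylation signal are not explicitly documented. The pCMX name suggests a CMV-driven expression vector, but this is inferred from the backbone name rather than stated. No mammalian selection marker is recorded, which suggests transient transfection as the likely use.

The insert is human TEAD1 (also known as TEF-1 or TCF-13), a TEA-domain transcription factor, carrying the point mutation Y406A and fused at its N terminus to Gal4. In fusions of this kind, the Gal4 moiety normally supplies a heterologous DNA-binding function that tethers the partner protein to Gal4 binding sites (UAS) on a co-transfected reporter. Reporter output then depends on the ability of the TEAD1 portion to recruit a coactivator. The record does not state which part of Gal4 is used, nor whether the TEAD1 sequence is full length or a fragment.

The construct is associated with a structural study of the YAP–TEAD complex. The tyrosine-to-alanine substitution therefore most plausibly serves as an interface mutant for testing how this residue contributes to YAP binding and YAP-dependent transcriptional activation, in comparison with a wild-type Gal4-TEAD1 counterpart. The catalogue entry does not describe the functional consequence of the mutation.
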