Addgene plasmid #33034: pCMX-Gal4-TEAD1-Y406A
Depositing lab: Kunliang Guan. Depositing organization: University of California, San Diego (UCSD). Publication: Structural insights into the YAP and TEAD complex. Li Z, Zhao B, Wang P, Chen F, Dong Z, Yang H, Guan KL, Xu Y. Genes Dev. 2010 Feb 1;24(3):235-40. 10.1101/gad.1865810 PubMed 20123905.
Backbone
  Vector backbone: pCMX
  Backbone size w/o insert (bp): 4500
  Vector type: Mammalian Expression
Growth in bacteria
  Bacterial resistance: Ampicillin, 100 μg/mL
  Growth temperature: 37°C
  Growth strain: DH5alpha
  Copy number: Unknown
Gene/Insert
  Gene/Insert name: TEAD1
  Species: H. sapiens (human)
  Mutation: Y406A
  Entrez Gene: TEAD1 (a.k.a. AA, NTEF-1, REF1, TCF-13, TCF13, TEAD-1, TEF-1)
  Tag / fusion protein: Gal4 (N terminal on insert)
Terms and licenses: Academic/Nonprofit Terms; Industry Terms: Not Available to Industry
How to cite: pCMX-Gal4-TEAD1-Y406A was a gift from Kunliang Guan (Addgene plasmid # 33034 ; http://n2t.net/addgene:33034 ; RRID:Addgene_33034)
